>Addgene plasmid #219433 | pAAV-CAG-Kaede | addgene full sequence | sequence record 436974 | Addgene NGS Result
CTGCGCGCTCGCTCGCTCACTGAGGCCGCCCGGGCAAAGCCCGGGCGTCGGGCGACCTTTGGTCGCCCGG
CCTCAGTGAGCGAGCGAGCGCGCAGAGAGGGAGTGGCCAACTCCATCACTAGGGGTTCCTTCTAGACAAC
TTTGTATAGAAAAGTTGCTCGACATTGATTATTGACTAGTTATTAATAGTAATCAATTACGGGGTCATTA
GTTCATAGCCCATATATGGAGTTCCGCGTTACATAACTTACGGTAAATGGCCCGCCTGGCTGACCGCCCA
ACGACCCCCGCCCATTGACGTCAATAATGACGTATGTTCCCATAGTAACGCCAATAGGGACTTTCCATTG
ACGTCAATGGGTGGAGTATTTACGGTAAACTGCCCACTTGGCAGTACATCAAGTGTATCATATGCCAAGT
ACGCCCCCTATTGACGTCAATGACGGTAAATGGCCCGCCTGGCATTATGCCCAGTACATGACCTTATGGG
ACTTTCCTACTTGGCAGTACATCTACGTATTAGTCATCGCTATTACCATGGTCGAGGTGAGCCCCACGTT
CTGCTTCACTCTCCCCATCTCCCCCCCCTCCCCACCCCCAATTTTGTATTTATTTATTTTTTAATTATTT
TGTGCAGCGATGGGGGCGGGGGGGGGGGGGGGGGGCGCGCCGGGCGGGGCGGGGCGGGGCGAGGGGCGGG
GCGGGGCGAGGCGGAGAGGTGCGGCGGCAGCCAATCAGAGCGGCGCGCTCCGAAAGTTTCCTTTTATGGC
GAGGCGGCGGCGGCGGCGGCCCTATAAAAAGCGAAGCGCGCGGCGGGCGGGAGTCGCTGCGCGCTGCCTT
CGCCCCGTGCCCCGCTCCGCCGCCGCCTCGCGCCGCCCGCCCCGGCTCTGACTGACCGCGTTACTCCCAC
AGGTGAGCGGGCGGGACGGCCCTTCTCCTCCGGGCTGTAATTAGCGCTTGGTTTAATGACGGCTTGTTTC
TTTTCTGTGGCTGCGTGAAAGCCTTGAGGGGCTCCGGGAGGGCCCTTTGTGCGGGGGGAGCGGCTCGGGG
GGTGCGTGCGTGTGTGTGTGCGTGGGGAGCGCCGCGTGCGGCTCCGCGCTGCCCGGCGGCTGTGAGCGCT
GCGGGCGCGGCGCGGGGCTTTGTGCGCTCCGCAGTGTGCGCGAGGGGAGCGCGGCCGGGGGCGGTGCCCC
GCGGTGCGGGGGGGGCTGCGAGGGGAACAAAGGCTGCGTGCGGGGTGTGTGCGTGGGGGGGTGAGCAGGG
GGTGTGGGCGCGTCGGTCGGGCTGCAACCCCCCCTGCACCCCCCTCCCCGAGTTGCTGAGCACGGCCCGG
CTTCGGGTGCGGGGCTCCGTACGGGGCGTGGCGCGGGGCTCGCCGTGCCGGGCGGGGGGTGGCGGCAGGT
GGGGGTGCCGGGCGGGGCGGGGCCGCCTCGGGCCGGGGAGGGCTCGGGGGAGGGGCGCGGCGGCCCCCGG
AGCGCCGGCGGCTGTCGAGGCGCGGCGAGCCGCAGCCATTGCCTTTTATGGTAATCGTGCGAGAGGGCGC
AGGGACTTCCTTTGTCCCAAATCTGTGCGGAGCCGAAATCTGGGAGGCGCCGCCGCACCCCCTCTAGCGG
GCGCGGGGCGAAGCGGTGCGGCGCCGGCAGGAAGGAAATGGGCGGGGAGGGCCTTCGTGCGTCGCCGCGC
CGCCGTCCCCTTCTCCCTCTCCAGCCTCGGGGCTGTCCGCGGGGGGACGGCTGCCTTCGGGGGGGACGGG
GCAGGGCGGGGTTCGGCTTCTGGCGTGTGACCGGCGGCTCTAGAGCCTCTGCTAACCATGTTCATGCCTT
CTTCTTTTTCCTACAGCTCCTGGGCAACGTGCTGGTTATTGTGCTGTCTCATCATTTTGGCAAAGAATTG
CAAGTTTGTACAAAAAAGCAGGCTGCCACCATGGTGAGTCTGATTAAACCAGAAATGAAGATCAAGCTGC
TTATGGAAGGCAATGTAAACGGGCACCAGTTTGTTATTGAGGGAGATGGAAAAGGCCATCCTTTTGAGGG
AAAACAGAGTATGGACCTTGTAGTCAAAGAAGGCGCACCTCTCCCTTTTGCCTACGATATCTTGACAACA
GCATTCCATTATGGTAACAGGGTTTTTGCTAAATACCCAGACCATATACCAGACTACTTCAAGCAGTCGT
TTCCCAAAGGGTTTTCTTGGGAGCGAAGCCTGATGTTCGAGGACGGGGGCGTTTGCATCGCTACAAATGA
CATAACACTGAAAGGAGACACTTTTTTTAACAAAGTTCGATTTGATGGCGTAAACTTTCCCCCAAATGGT
CCTGTTATGCAGAAGAAGACTCTGAAATGGGAGGCATCCACTGAGAAAATGTATTTGCGTGATGGAGTGT
TGACGGGCGATATTACAATGGCTCTGCTGCTTAAAGGAGATGTCCATTACCGATGTGACTTCAGAACTAC
TTACAAATCTAGGCAGGAGGGTGTCAAGTTGCCAGGATATCACTTTGTCGATCACTGCATCAGCATATTG
AGGCATGACAAAGACTACAACGAGGTTAAGCTGTATGAGCACGCTGTTGCCCATTCTGGATTGCCGGACA
ACGTCAAGTAAACCCAGCTTTCTTGTACAAAGTGGGAATTCCGATAATCAACCTCTGGATTACAAAATTT
GTGAAAGATTGACTGGTATTCTTAACTATGTTGCTCCTTTTACGCTATGTGGATACGCTGCTTTAATGCC
TTTGTATCATGCTATTGCTTCCCGTATGGCTTTCATTTTCTCCTCCTTGTATAAATCCTGGTTGCTGTCT
CTTTATGAGGAGTTGTGGCCCGTTGTCAGGCAACGTGGCGTGGTGTGCACTGTGTTTGCTGACGCAACCC
CCACTGGTTGGGGCATTGCCACCACCTGTCAGCTCCTTTCCGGGACTTTCGCTTTCCCCCTCCCTATTGC
CACGGCGGAACTCATCGCCGCCTGCCTTGCCCGCTGCTGGACAGGGGCTCGGCTGTTGGGCACTGACAAT
TCCGTGGTGTTGTCGGGGAAGCTGACGTCCTTTCCATGGCTGCTCGCCTGTGTTGCCACCTGGATTCTGC
GCGGGACGTCCTTCTGCTACGTCCCTTCGGCCCTCAATCCAGCGGACCTTCCTTCCCGCGGCCTGCTGCC
GGCTCTGCGGCCTCTTCCGCGTCTTCGCCTTCGCCCTCAGACGAGTCGGATCTCCCTTTGGGCCGCCTCC
CCGCATCGGGAATTCCTAGAGCTCGCTGATCAGCCTCGACTGTGCCTTCTAGTTGCCAGCCATCTGTTGT
TTGCCCCTCCCCCGTGCCTTCCTTGACCCTGGAAGGTGCCACTCCCACTGTCCTTTCCTAATAAAATGAG
GAAATTGCATCGCATTGTCTGAGTAGGTGTCATTCTATTCTGGGGGGTGGGGTGGGGCAGGACAGCAAGG
GGGAGGATTGGGAAGAGAATAGCAGGCATGCTGGGGAGGGCCGCAGGAACCCCTAGTGATGGAGTTGGCC
ACTCCCTCTCTGCGCGCTCGCTCGCTCACTGAGGCCGGGCGACCAAAGGTCGCCCGACGCCCGGGCTTTG
CCCGGGCGGCCTCAGTGAGCGAGCGAGCGCGCAGCTGCCTGCAGGGGCGCCTGATGCGGTATTTTCTCCT
TACGCATCTGTGCGGTATTTCACACCGCATA
[95 nt withheld, positions 3672-3766]
T
[46 nt withheld, positions 3768-3813]
C
[141 nt withheld, positions 3815-3955]
CCTTTGACGTTGGAGTCCACGTTCTTT
[37 nt withheld, positions 3983-4019]
ACTCTATCTCGGGCTATTCTTTTGATTTATAAGGGATTTTGCCGATTTCGGTCTATTGGTTAAAAAATGA
GCTGATTTAACAAAAATTTAACGCGAATTTTAACAAAATATTAACGTTTACAATTTTATGGTGCACTCTC
AGTACAATCTGCTCTGATGCCGCATAGTTAAGCCAGCCCCGACACCCGCCAACACCCGCTGACGCGCCCT
GACGGGCTTGTCTGCTCCCGGCATCCGCTTACAGACAAGCTGTGACCGTCTCCGGGAGCTGCATGTGTCA
GAGGTTTTCACCGTCATCACCGAAACGCGCGAGACGAAAGGGCCTCGTGATACGCCTATTTTTATAGGTT
AATGTCATGATAATAATGGTTTCTTAGACGTCAGGTGGCACTTTTCGGGGAAATGTGCGCGGAACCCCTA
TTTGTTTATTTTTCTAAATACATTCAAATATGTATCCGCTCATGAGACAATAACCCTGATAAATGCTTCA
ATAATATTGAAAAAGGAAGAGTATGAGTATTCAACATTTCCGTGTCGCCCTTATTCCCTTTTTTGCGGCA
TTTTGCCTTCCTGTTTTTGCTCACCCAGAAACGCTGGTGAAAGTAAAAGATGCTGAAGATCAGTTGGGTG
CACGAGTGGGTTACATCGAACTGGATCTCAACAGCGGTAAGATCCTTGAGAGTTTTCGCCCCGAAGAACG
TTTTCCAATGATGAGCACTTTTAAAGTTCTGCTATGTGGCGCGGTATTATCCCGTATTGACGCCGGGCAA
GAGCAACTCGGTCGCCGCATACACTATTCTCAGAATGACTTGGTTGAGTACTCACCAGTCACAGAAAAGC
ATCTTACGGATGGCATGACAGTAAGAGAATTATGCAGTGCTGCCATAACCATGAGTGATAACACTGCGGC
CAACTTACTTCTGACAACGATCGGAGGACCGAAGGAGCTAACCGCTTTTTTGCACAACATGGGGGATCAT
GTAACTCGCCTTGATCGTTGGGAACCGGAGCTGAATGAAGCCATACCAAACGACGAGCGTGACACCACGA
TGCCTGTAGCAATGGCAACAACGTTGCGCAAACTATTAACTGGCGAACTACTTACTCTAGCTTCCCGGCA
ACAATTAATAGACTGGATGGAGGCGGATAAAGTTGCAGGACCACTTCTGCGCTCGGCCCTTCCGGCTGGC
TGGTTTATTGCTGATAAATCTGGAGCCGGTGAGCGTGGAAGCCGCGGTATCATTGCAGCACTGGGGCCAG
ATGGTAAGCCCTCCCGTATCGTAGTTATCTACACGACGGGGAGTCAGGCAACTATGGATGAACGAAATAG
ACAGATCGCTGAGATAGGTGCCTCACTGATTAAGCATTGGTAACTGTCAGACCAAGTTTACTCATATATA
CTTTAGATTGATTTAAAACTTCATTTTTAATTTAAAAGGATCTAGGTGAAGATCCTTTTTGATAATCTCA
TGACCAAAATCCCTTAACGTGAGTTTTCGTTCCACTGAGCGTCAGACCCCGTAGAAAAGATCAAAGGATC
TTCTTGAGATCCTTTTTTTCTGCGCGTAATCTGCTGCTTGCAAACAAAAAAACCACCGCTACCAGCGGTG
GTTTGTTTGCCGGATCAAGAGCTACCAACTCTTTTTCCGAAGGTAACTGGCTTCAGCAGAGCGCAGATAC
CAAATACTGTTCTTCTAGTGTAGCCGTAGTTAGGCCACCACTTCAAGAACTCTGTAGCACCGCCTACATA
CCTCGCTCTGCTAATCCTGTTACCAGTGGCTGCTGCCAGTGGCGATAAGTCGTGTCTTACCGGGTTGGAC
TCAAGACGATAGTTACCGGATAAGGCGCAGCGGTCGGGCTGAACGGGGGGTTCGTGCACACAGCCCAGCT
TGGAGCGAACGACCTACACCGAACTGAGATACCTACAGCGTGAGCTATGAGAAAGCGCCACGCTTCCCGA
AGGGAGAAAGGCGGACAGGTATCCGGTAAGCGGCAGGGTCGGAACAGGAGAGCGCACGAGGGAGCTTCCA
GGGGGAAACGCCTGGTATCTTTATAGTCCTGTCGGGTTTCGCCACCTCTGACTTGAGCGTCGATTTTTGT
GATGCTCGTCAGGGGGGCGGAGCCTATGGAAAAACGCCAGCAACGCGGCCTTTTTACGGTTCCTGGCCTT
TTGCTGGCCTTTTGCTCACATGTCCTGCAGGCAG
Features (pLannotate 1.2.2; 18 found; start..end, strand, type, name):
    137..157     +  protein_bind   attB4: mutant version of attB; core recombination site for the Gateway® BP reaction BP Clonase™
    161..540     +  enhancer       CMV enhancer: human cytomegalovirus immediate early enhancer
    542..819     +  promoter       chicken β-actin promoter: No description available
    820..1836    +  intron         chimeric intron: chimera between introns from chicken β-actin and rabbit β-globin
   1891..1911    +  protein_bind   attB1: mutant version of attB; core recombination site for the Gateway® BP reaction BP Clonase™
   1921..2601    +  CDS            Kaede: Kaede green-to-red photoconvertible fluorescent protein (Ando et al., 2002)
   2605..2625    -  protein_bind   attB2: mutant version of attB; core recombination site for the Gateway® BP reaction BP Clonase™
   2636..3224    +  misc_feature   WPRE: woodchuck hepatitis virus posttranscriptional regulatory element
   3260..3371    +  polyA_signal   bGH poly(A) signal: bovine growth hormone polyadenylation signal
   3475..3615    +  repeat_region  AAV2 ITR: inverted terminal repeat of adeno-associated virus serotype 2 inverted
   3620..3671    -  misc_feature   bom (fragment): basis of mobility region from pBR322
   3690..4145    +  rep_origin     f1 ori (sequence partly withheld): f1 bacteriophage origin of replication; arrow indicates direction of (+) strand synthesis
   4146..4195    -  misc_feature   bom (fragment): basis of mobility region from pBR322
   4297..4332    -  CDS            rop (fragment): Rop protein, which maintains plasmids at low copy number; rop
   4427..4531    +  promoter       AmpR promoter: bla
   4532..5392    +  CDS            AmpR: β-lactamase; bla; confers resistance to ampicillin, carbenicillin, and related antibiotics
   5563..6151    +  rep_origin     ori: high-copy-number ColE1/pMB1/pBR322/pUC origin of replication
   6213..130     -  repeat_region  AAV2 ITR (across the origin): inverted terminal repeat of adeno-associated virus serotype 2 inverted
