[The description below was written by a language model from this plasmid's Addgene catalogue record and pLannotate feature annotations shown in this document.]
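Description:
pAAV-CAG-Kaede is a 6.2 kb adeno-associated virus transfer plasmid for expressing the photoconvertible fluorescent protein Kaede in mammalian cells. The expression cassette lies between two AAV2 inverted terminal repeats, one of which spans the plasmid's numbering origin. These repeats are the cis elements needed for replication and packaging of the intervening DNA into recombinant AAV particles when rep, cap and helper functions are supplied in trans. Outside the ITRs, the bacterial backbone carries a high-copy ColE1/pUC-type origin, an ampicillin resistance gene with its own promoter, and an f1 phage origin, together with small remnants of pBR322 bom and rop sequences.

Transcription is driven by the CAG promoter, annotated here as its three components: the CMV immediate-early enhancer, the chicken β-actin promoter, and a chimeric chicken β-actin/rabbit β-globin intron. Together these give strong, broadly active expression. The Kaede coding sequence, amplified from a commercial Kaede plasmid and inserted by Gibson assembly, is followed by a WPRE, which enhances transcript stability and expression, and a bovine growth hormone polyadenylation signal. Gateway attB4, attB1 and attB2 sites flank the promoter and the open reading frame, suggesting the backbone derives from a multisite Gateway-assembled design, although the record does not comment on this.

Kaede emits green fluorescence and converts irreversibly to red on exposure to ultraviolet or violet light, so the vector can be used to label transduced cells and then optically mark a chosen subset. The associated publication concerns axon projection in a human brain organoid model, which fits a use in labelling neurons and their projections, though the record states the purpose only as AAV expression of Kaede.
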