Addgene plasmid #219433: pAAV-CAG-Kaede
Purpose: AAV expression vector for Kaede
Depositing lab: Yoshiho Ikeuchi. Depositing organization: The University of Tokyo. Publication: ARID1B controls transcriptional programs of axon projection in an organoid model of the human corpus callosum. Martins-Costa C, Wiegers A, Pham VA, Sidhaye J, Doleschall B, Novatchkova M, Lendl T, Piber M, Peer A, Moseneder P, Stuempflen M, Chow SYA, Seidl R, Prayer D, Hoftberger R, Kasprian G, Ikeuchi Y, Corsini NS, Knoblich JA. Cell Stem Cell. 2024 Jun 6;31(6):866-885.e14. doi: 10.1016/j.stem.2024.04.014. Epub 2024 May 7. PubMed 38718796.
Backbone
  Vector backbone: pAAV
  Vector type: AAV
Growth in bacteria
  Bacterial resistance: Ampicillin, 100 μg/mL
  Growth temperature: 37°C
  Growth strain: NEB Stable
  Copy number: High Copy
Gene/Insert
  Gene/Insert name: Kaede
  Species: Synthetic
  Promoter: CAG
  Cloning method: Gibson Cloning
  Sequencing primers: 5′ pCAG_F_primer
Resource information
  A portion of this plasmid was derived from a plasmid made by: The cloned gene is Kaede which is a GFP-variant. We purchased CoralHue. Kaede (pKaede-MN1) and used it as a PCR template.
Terms and licenses: Academic/Nonprofit Terms; Industry Terms: Not Available to Industry
How to cite: pAAV-CAG-Kaede was a gift from Yoshiho Ikeuchi (Addgene plasmid # 219433 ; http://n2t.net/addgene:219433 ; RRID:Addgene_219433)
